>Addgene plasmid #109123 | pDY-HA1-HA2-neo | depositor full sequence | sequence record 205773 | pDY-HA1-HA2-neo sequence 11991 bps
GATCCTCACAGGCCGCACCCAGCTTTTCTTCCGTTGCCCCAGTAGCATCTCTGTCTGGTGACCTTGAAGA
GGAAGAGGAGGGGTCCCGAGAATCCCCATCCCTACCGTCCAGCAAAAAGGGGGACGAGGAATTTGAGGCC
TGGCTTGAGGCTCAGGACGCAAATCTTGAGGATGTTCAGCGGGAGTTTTCCGGGCTGCGAGTAATTGGTG
ATGAGGACGAGGATGGTTCGGAGGATGGGGAATTTTCAGACCTGGATCTGTCTGACAGCGACCATGAAGG
GGATGAGGGTGGGGGGGCTGTTGGAGGGGGCAGGAGTCTGCACTCCCTGTATTCACTGAGCGTCGTCTAA
TAAAGATGTCTATTGATCTCTTTTAGTGTGAATCATGTCTGACGAGGGGCCAGGTACAGGACCTGGAAAT
GGCCTAGGAGAGAAGGGAGACACATCTGGACCAGAAGGCTCCGGCGGCAGTGGACCTCAAAGAAGAGGGG
GTGATAACCATGGACGAGGACGGGGAAGAGGACGAGGACGAGGAGGCGGAAGACCAGGAGCCCCGGGCGG
CTCAGGATCAGGGCCAAGACATAGAGATGGTGTCCGGAGACCCCAAAAACGTCCAAGTTGCATTGGCTGC
AAAGGGACCCACGGTGGAACAGGAGCAGGAGCAGGAGCGGGAGGGGCAGGAGCAGGAGGGGCAGGAGCAG
GAGGAGGGGCAGGAGCAGGAGGAGGGGCAGGAGGGGCAGGAGGGGCAGGAGGGGCAGGAGCAGGAGGAGG
GGCAGGAGCAGGAGGAGGGGCAGGAGGGGCAGGAGGGGCAGGAGCAGGAGGAGGGGCAGGAGCAGGAGGA
GGGGCAGGAGGGGCAGGAGCAGGAGGAGGGGCAGGAGGGGCAGGAGGGGCAGGAGCAGGAGGAGGGGCAG
GAGCAGGAGGAGGGGCAGGAGGGGCAGGAGCAGGAGGAGGGGCAGGAGGGGCAGGAGGGGCAGGAGCAGG
AGGAGGGGCAGGAGCAGGAGGGGCAGGAGGGGCAGGAGGGGCAGGAGCAGGAGGGGCAGGAGCAGGAGGA
GGGGCAGGAGGGGCAGGAGGGGCAGGAGCAGGAGGGGCAGGAGCAGGAGGGGCAGGAGCAGGAGGGGCAG
GAGCAGGAGGGGCAGGAGGGGCAGGAGCAGGAGGGGCAGGAGGGGCAGGAGCAGGAGGGGCAGGAGGGGC
AGGAGCAGGAGGAGGGGCAGGAGGGGCAGGAGCAGGAGGAGGGGCAGGAGGGGCAGGAGCAGGAGGGGCA
GGAGGGGCAGGAGCAGGAGGGGCAGGAGGGGCAGGAGCAGGAGGGGCAGGAGGGGCAGGAGCAGGAGGAG
GGGCAGGAGCAGGAGGGGCAGGAGCAGGAGGTGGAGGCCGGGGTCGAGGAGGCAGTGGAGGCCGGGGTCG
AGGAGGTAGTGGAGGCCGGGGTCGAGGAGGTAGTGGAGGCCGCCGGGGTAGAGGACGTGAAAGAGCCAGG
GGGGGAAGTCGTGAAAGAGCCAGGGGGAGAGGTCGTGGACGTGGAGAAAAGAGGCCCAGGAGTCCCAGTA
GTCAGTCATCATCATCCGGGTCTCCACCGCGCAGGCCCCCTCCAGGTAGAAGGCCATTTTTCCACCCTGT
AGGGGAAGCCGATTATTTTGAATACCACCAAGAAGGTGGCCCAGATGGTGAGCCTGACGTGCCCCCGGGA
GCGATAGAGCAGGGCCCCGCAGATGACCCAGGAGAAGGCCCAAGCACTGGACCCCGGGGTCAGGGTGATG
GAGGCAGGCGCAAAAAAGGAGGGTGGTTTGGAAAGCATCGTGGTCAAGGAGGTTCCAACCCGAAATTTGA
GAACATTGCAGAAGGTTTAAGAGCTCTCCTGGCTAGGAGTCACGTAGAAAGGACTACCGACGAAGGAACT
TGGGTCGCCGGTGTGTTCGTATATGGAGGTAGTAAGACCTCCCTTTACAACCTAAGGCGAGGAATTGCCC
TTGCTATTCCACAATGTCGTCTTACACCATTGAGTCGTCTCCCCTTTGGAATGGCCCCTGGACCCGGCCC
ACAACCTGGCCCGCTAAGGGAGTCCATTGTCTGTTATTTCATGGTCTTTTTACAAACTCATATATTTGCT
GAGGTTTTGAAGGATGCGATTAAGGACCTTGTTATGACAAAGCCCCCTCCTACCTGCAATATCAGGGTGA
CTGTGTGCAGCTTTGACGATGGAGTAGATTTGCCTCCCTGGTTTCCACCTATGGTGGAAGGGGCTGCCGC
GGAGGGTGATGACGGAGATGACGGAGATGAAGGAGGTGATGGAGATGAGGGTGAGGAAGGGCAGGAGTGA
TGTAACTTGTTAGGAGACGCCCTCAATCGTATTAAAAGCCGTGTATTCCCCCGCACTAAAGAATAAATCC
CCAGTAGACATCATGCGTGCTGTTGGTGTATTTCTGGCCATCTGTCTTGTCACCATTTTCGTCCTCCCAA
CATGGGGCAATTGGGCATACCCATGTTGTCACGTCACTCAGCTCCGCGCTCAACACCTTCTCGCGTTGGA
AAACATTAGCGACATTTACCTGGTGAGCAATCAGACATGCGACGGCTTTAGCCTGGCCTCCTTAAATTCA
CCTAAGAATGGGAGCAACCAGCATGCAGGAAAAGGACAAGCAGCGAAAATTCACGCCCCCTTGGGAGGTG
GCGGCATATGCAAAGGATAGCACTCCCACTCTACTACTGGGTATCATATGCTGACTGTATATGCATGAGG
ATAGCATATGCTACCCGGATACAGATTAGGATAGCATATACTACCCAGATATAGATTAGGATAGCATATG
CTACCCAGATATAGATTAGGATAGCCTATGCTACCCAGATATAAATTAGGATAGCATATACTACCCAGAT
ATAGATTAGGATAGCATATGCTACCCAGATATAGATTAGGATAGCCTATGCTACCCAGATATAGATTAGG
ATAGCATATGCTACCCAGATATAGATTAGGATAGCATATGCTATCCAGATATTTGGGTAGTATATGCTAC
CCAGATATAAATTAGGATAGCATATACTACCCTAATCTCTATTAGGATAGCATATGCTACCCGGATACAG
ATTAGGATAGCATATACTACCCAGATATAGATTAGGATAGCATATGCTACCCAGATATAGATTAGGATAG
CCTATGCTACCCAGATATAAATTAGGATAGCATATACTACCCAGATATAGATTAGGATAGCATATGCTAC
CCAGATATAGATTAGGATAGCCTATGCTACCCAGATATAGATTAGGATAGCATATGCTATCCAGATATTT
GGGTAGTATATGCTACCCATGGCAACATTAGCCCACCGTGCTCTCAGCGACCTCGTGAATATGAGGACCA
ACAACCCTGTGCTTGGCGCTCAGGCGCAAGTGTGTGTAATTTGTCCTCCAGATCGCAGCAATCGCGCCCC
TATCTTGGCCCGCCCACCTACTTATGCAGGTATTCCCCGGGGTGCCATTAGTGGTTTTGTGGGCAAGTGG
TTTGACCGCAGTGGTTAGCGGGGTTACAATCAGCCAAGTTATTACACCCTTATTTTACAGTCCAAAACCG
CAGGGCGGCGTGTGGGGGCTGACGCGTGCCCCCACTCCACAATTTCAAAAAAAAGAGTGGCCACTTGTCT
TTGTTTATGGGCCCCATTGGCGTGGAGCCCCGTTTAATTTTCGGGGGTGTTAGAGACAACCAGTGGAGTC
CGCTGCTGTCGGCGTCCACTCTCTTTCCCCTTGTTACAAATAGAGTGTAACAACATGGTTCACCTGTCTT
GGTCCCTGCCTGGGACACATCTTAATAACCCCAGTATCATATTGCACTAGGATTATGTGTTGCCCATAGC
CATAAATTCGTGTGAGATGGACATCCAGTCTTTACGGCTTGTCCCCACCCCATGGATTTCTATTGTTAAA
GATATTCAGAATGTTTCATTCCTACACTAGTATTTATTGCCCAAGGGGTTTGTGAGGGTTATATTGGTGT
CATAGCACAATGCCACCACTGAACCCCCCGTCCAAATTTTATTCTGGGGGCGTCACCTGAAACCTTGTTT
TCGAGCACCTCACATACACCTTACTGTTCACAACTCAGCAGTTATTCTATTAGCTAAACGAAGGAGAATG
AAGAAGCAGGCGAAGATTCAGGAGAGTTCACTGCCCGCTCCTTGATCTTCAGCCACTGCCCTTGTGACTA
AAATGGTTCACTACCCTCGTGGAATCCTGACCCCATGTAAATAAAACCGTGACAGCTCATGGGGTGGGAG
ATAACAAGGGGGCCTTATAAACACTATTGCTAATGCCCTCTTGAGGGTCCGCTTATCGGTAGCTACACAG
GCCCCTCTGATTGACGTTGGTGTAGCCTCCCGTAGTCTTCCTGGGCCCCTGGGAGGTACATGTCCCCCAG
CATTGGTGTAAGAGCTTCAGCCAAGAGTTACACATAAAGGCAATGTTGTGTTGCAGTCCACAGACTGCAA
AGTCTGCTCCAGGATGAAAGCCACTCAGTGTTGGCAAATGTGCACATCCATTTATAAGGATGTCAACTAC
AGTCAGAGAACCCCTTTGTGTTTGGTCCCCCCCCGTGTCACATGTGGAACAGGGCCCAGTTGGCAAGTTG
TACCAACCAACTGAAGGGATTACATGCACTGCCCGTGACCAATACAAAACAAAAGCGCTCCTCGTACCAG
CGAAGAAGGGGCAGAGATGCCGTTAGTCAGGTTTAGTTCGTCCGGCGGCGGGGGATCCTCTAGAGTCGAC
CTGCAGCCCAAGCTTGGCACTGGCGCCAGAAATCCGCGCGGTGGTTTTTGGGGGTCGGGGGTGTTTGGCA
GCCACAGACGCCCGGTGTTCGTGTCGCGCCAGTACATGCGGTCCATGCCCAGGCCATCCAAAAACCATGG
GTCTGTCTGCTCAGTCCAGTCGTGGACCTGACCCCACGCAACGCCCAAAAGAATAACCCCCACGAACCAT
AAACCATTCCCCATGGGGGACCCCGTCCCTAACCCACGGGGCCCGTGGCTATGGCGGGCTTGCCGCCCCG
ACGTTGGCTGCGAGCCCTGGGCCTTCACCCGAACTTGGGGGTTGGGGTGGGGAAAAGGAAGAAACGCGGG
CGTATTGGCCCCAATGGGCTCTCGGTGGGGTATCGACAGAGTGCCAGCCCTGGGACCGAACCCCGCGTTT
ATGAACAAACGACCCAACACCCGTGCGTTTTATTCTGTCTTTTTATTGCCGTCATAGCGCGGGTTCCTTC
CGGTATTGTCTCCTTCCGTGTTTCAGTTAGCCTCCCCCATCTCCCGATCCGGGGCGTCGGTTTCCACTAT
CGGCGAGTACTTCTACACAGCCATCGGTCCAGACGGCCGCGCTTCTGCGGGCGATTTGTGTACGCCCGAC
AGTCCCGGCTCCGGATCGGACGATTGCGTCGCATCGACCCTGCGCCCAAGCTGCATCATCGAAATTGCCG
TCAACCAAGCTCTGATAGAGTTGGTCAAGACCAATGCGGAGCATATACGCCCGGAGCCGCGGCGATCCTG
CAAGCTCCGGATGCCTCCGCTCGAAGTAGCGCGTCTGCTGCTCCATACAAGCCAACCACGGCCTCCAGAA
GAAGATGTTGGCGACCTCGTATTGGGAATCCCCGAACATCGCCTCGCTCCAGTCAATGACCGCTGTTATG
CGGCCATTGTCCGTCAGGACATTGTTGGAGCCGAAATCCGCGTGCACGAGGTGCCGGACTTCGGGGCAGT
CCTCGGCCCAAAGCATCAGCTCATCGAGAGCCTGCGCGACGGACGCACTGACGGTGTCGTCCATCACAGT
TTGCCAGTGATACACATGGGGATCAGCAATCGCGCATATGAAATCACGCCATGTAGTGTATTGACCGATT
CCTTGCGGTCCGAATGGGCCGAACCCGCTCGTCTGGCTAAGATCGGCCGCAGCGATCGCATCCATGGCCT
CCGCGACCGGCTGCAGAACAGCGGGCAGTTCGGTTTCAGGCAGGTCTTGCAACGTGACACCCTGTGCACG
GCGGGAGATGCAATAGGTCAGGCTCTCGCTGAATTCCCCAATGTCAAGCACTTCCGGAATCGGGAGCGCG
GCCGATGCAAAGTGCCGATAAACATAACGATCTTTGTAGAAACCATCGGCGCAGCTATTTACCCGCAGGA
CATATCCACGCCCTCCTACATCGAAGCTGAAAGCACGAGATTCTTCGCCCTCCGAGAGCTGCATCAGGTC
GGAGACGCTGTCGAACTTTTCGATCAGAAACTTCTCGACAGACGTCGCGGTGAGTTCAGGCTTTTTCATA
TCTCATTGCCCCCGGACGAGGGATCTGCGGCACGCTGTTGACGCTGTTAAGCGGGTCGCTGCAGGGTCGC
TCGGTGTTCGAGGCCACACGCGTCACCTTAATATGCGAAGTGGACCTGGGACCGCGCCGCCCCGACTGCA
TCTGCGTGTTCGAATTCGCCAATGACAAGACGCTGGGCGGGGTTTGTGTCATCATAGAACTAAAGACATG
CAAATATATTTCTTCCGGGGACACCGCCAGCAAACGCGAGCAACGGGCCACGGGGATGAAGCAGGGCAGC
GCTCTGGGTCATTTTCGGCGAGGACCGCTTTCGCTGGAGCGCGACGATGATCGGCCTGTCGCTTGCGGTA
TTCGGAATCTTGCACGCCCTCGCTCAAGCCTTCGTCACTGGTCCCGCCACCAAACGTTTCGGCGAGAAGC
AGGCCATTATCGCCGGCATGGCGGCCGACGCGCTGGGCTACGTCTTGCTGGCGTTCGAAGCCAACACGGG
AACAGAAAACGGATACCAAGGCGAAGAATCTTTATTTAACAAAGCGTACTACGGCGGCGGCACGAACTTC
TTCCGTAAAGAAAGCCAGAAGCTTCAGCAGAGCGCTAAAAAACGCGATGCTGAGTTAGCGAACGGCGCCC
TCGGTATCATAGAGTTAAATAATGATTACACATTGAAAAAAGTAATGAAGCCGCTGATCACTTCAAACAC
GGTAACTGATGAAATCGAGCGCGCGAATGTTTTCAAAATGAACGGCAAATGGTACTTGTTCACTGATTCA
CGCGGTTCAAAAATGACGATCGATGGTATTAACTCAAACGATATTTACATGCTTGGTTATGTATCAAACT
CTTTAACCGGCCCTTACAAGCCGCTGAACAAAACAGGGCTTGTGCTGCAAATGGGTCTTGATCCAAACGA
TGTGACATTCACTTACTCTCACTTCGCAGTGCCGCAAGCCAAAGGCAACAATGTGGTTATCACAAGCTAC
ATGACAAACAGAGGCTTCTTCGAGGATAAAAAGGCAACATTTGCGCCAAGCTTCTTAATGAACATCAAAG
GCAATAAAACATCCGTTGTCAAAAACAGCATCCTGGAGCAAGGACAGCTGACAGTCAACTAATAACAGCA
AAAAGAAAATGCCGATACTTCATTGGCATTTTCTTTTATTTCTCAACAAGATGGTGAATTGACTAGTGGG
TAGATCCACAGGACGGGTGTGGTCGCCATGATCGCGTAGTCGATAGTGGCTCCAAGTAGCGAAGCGAGCA
GGACTGGGCGGCGGCCAAAGCGGTCGGACAGTGCTCCGAGAACGGGTGCGCATAGAAATTGCATCAACGC
ATATAGCGCTAGCAGCACGCCATAGTGACTGGCGATGCTGTCGGAATGGACGATATCCCGCAAGAGGCCC
GGCAGTACCGGCATAACCAAGCCTATGCCTACAGCATCCAGGGTGACGGTGCCGAGGATGACGATGAGCG
CATTGTTAGATTTCATACACGGTGCCTGACTGCGTTAGCAATTTAACTGTGATAAACTACCGCATTAAAG
CTTATCGATGATAAGCTGTCAAACATGAGAATTGATCCGGAACCCTTAATATAACTTCGTATAATGTATG
CTATACGAAGTTATTAGGTCCCTCGACTATAGGGTCACCGTCGACAGCGACACACTTGCATCGGATGCAG
CCCGGTTCGACGCGAGGCTGGATGGCCTTCCCCATTATGATTCTTCTCGCTTCCGGCGGCATCGGGATGC
CCGCGTTGCAGGCCATGCTGTCCAGGCAGGTAGATGACGACCATCAGGGACAGCTAAAAGGCCAGCAAAA
GGCCAGGAACCGTAAAAAGGCCGCGTTGCTGGCGTTTTTCCATAGGCTCCGCCCCCCTGACGAGCATCAC
AAAAATCGACGCTCAAGTCAGAGGTGGCGAAACCCGACAGGACTATAAAGATACCAGGCGTTTCCCCCTG
GAAGCTCCCTCGTGCGCTCTCCTGTTCCGACCCTGCCGCTTACCGGATACCTGTCCGCCTTTCTCCCTTC
GGGAAGCGTGGCGCTTTCTCAATGCTCACGCTGTAGGTATCTCAGTTCGGTGTAGGTCGTTCGCTCCAAG
CTGGGCTGTGTGCACGAACCCCCCGTTCAGCCCGACCGCTGCGCCTTATCCGGTAACTATCGTCTTGAGT
CCAACCCGGTAAGACACGACTTATCGCCACTGGCAGCAGCCACTGGTAACAGGATTAGCAGAGCGAGGTA
TGTAGGCGGTGCTACAGAGTTCTTGAAGTGGTGGCCTAACTACGGCTACACTAGAAGGACAGTATTTGGT
ATCTGCGCTCTGCTGAAGCCAGTTACCTTCGGAAAAAGAGTTGGTAGCTCTTGATCCGGCAAACAAACCA
CCGCTGGTAGCGGTGGTTTTTTTGTTTGCAAGCAGCAGATTACGCGCAGAAAAAAAGGATCTCAAGAAGA
TCCTTTGATCTTTTCTACGGGGTCTGACGCTCAGTGGAACGAAAACTCACGTTAAGGGATTTTGGTCATG
AGATTATCAAAAAGGATCTTCACCTAGATCCTTTTAAATTAAAAATGAAGTTTTAAATCAATCTAAAGTA
TATATGAGTAAACTTGGTCTGACAGTTACCAATGCTTAATCAGTGAGGCACCTATCTCAGCGATCTGTCT
ATTTCGTTCATCCATAGTTGCCTGACTCCCCGTCGTGTAGATAACTACGATACGGGAGGGCTTACCATCT
GGCCCCAGTGCTGCAATGATACCGCGAGACCCACGCTCACCGGCTCCAGATTTATCAGCAATAAACCAGC
CAGCCGGAAGGGCCGAGCGCAGAAGTGGTCCTGCAACTTTATCCGCCTCCATCCAGTCTATTATGTCGCG
ACTAGTCAATTCGGGAGGATCGAAACGGCAGATCGCAAAAAACAGTACATACAGAAGGAGACATGAACAT
GAACATCAAAAAAATTGTAAAACAAGCCACAGTTCTGACTTTTACGACTGCACTTCTGGCAGGAGGAGCG
ACTCAAGCCTTCGCGAAAGAAAATAACCAAAAAGCATACAAAGAAACGTACGGCGTCTCTCATATTACAC
GCCATGATATGCTGCAGATCCCTAAACAGCAGCAAAACGAAAAATACCAAGTGCCTCAATTCGATCAATC
AACGATTAAAAATATTGAGTCTGCAAAAGGACTTGATGTGTGGGACAGCTGGCCGCTGCAAAACGCTGAC
GGAACAGTAGCTGAATACAACGGCTATCACGTTGTGTTTGCTCTTGCGGGAAGCCCGAAAGACGCTGATG
ACACATCAATCTACATGTTTTATCAAAAGGTCGGCGACAACTCAATCGACAGCTGGAAAAACGCGGGCCG
TGTCTTTAAAGACAGCGATAAGTTCGACGCCAACGATCCGATCCTGAAAGATCAGACGCAAGAATGGTCC
GGTTCTGCAACCTTTACATCTGACGGAAAAATCCGTTTATTCTACACTGACTATTCCGGTAAACATTACG
GCAAACAAAGCCTGACAACAGCGCAGGTAAATGTGTCAAAATCTGATGACACACTCAAAATCAACGGAGT
GGAAGATCACAAAACGATTTTTGACGGAGACGGAAAAACATATCAGAACGTTCAGCAGTTTATCGATGAA
GGCAATTATACATCCGGCGACAACCATACGCTGAGAGACCCTCACTACGTTGAAGCTTACAGGTCGAGGA
GGGTCTGAAGAGGAGTTTACGTCCAGCCAAGCTAGCTTGGCTGCAGGTCGTCGAAATTCTACCGGGTAGG
GGAGGCGCTTTTCCCAAGGCAGTCTGGAGCATGCGCTTTAGCAGCCCCGCTGGGCACTTGGCGCTACACA
AGTGGCCTCTGGCCTCGCACACATTCCACATCCACCGGTAGGCGCCAACCGGCTCCGTTCTTTGGTGGCC
CCTTCGCGCCACCTTCTACTCCTCCCCTAGTCAGGAAGTTCCCCCCCGCCCCGCAGCTCGCGTCGTGCAG
GACGTGACAAATGGAAGTAGCACGTCTCACTAGTCTCGTGCAGATGGACAGCACCGCTGAGCAATGGAAG
CGGGTAGGCCTTTGGGGCAGCGGCCAATAGCAGCTTTGCTCCTTCGCTTTCTGGGCTCAGAGGCTGGGAA
GGGGTGGGTCCGGGGGCGGGCTCAGGGGCGGGCTCAGGGGCGGGGCGGGCGCCCGAAGGTCCTCCGGAGG
CCCGGCATTCTGCACGCTTCAAAAGCGCACGTCTGCCGCGCTGTTCTCCTCTTCCTCATCTCCGGGCCTT
TCGACCTGCAGCCTGTTGACAATTAATCATCGGCATAGTATATCGGCATAGTATAATACGACAAGGTGAG
GAACTAAACCATGGGATCGGCCATTGAACAAGATGGATTGCACGCAGGTTCTCCGGCCGCTTGGGTGGAG
AGGCTATTCGGCTATGACTGGGCACAACAGACAATCGGCTGCTCTGATGCCGCCGTGTTCCGGCTGTCAG
CGCAGGGGCGCCCGGTTCTTTTTGTCAAGACCGACCTGTCCGGTGCCCTGAATGAACTGCAGGACGAGGC
AGCGCGGCTATCGTGGCTGGCCACGACGGGCGTTCCTTGCGCAGCTGTGCTCGACGTTGTCACTGAAGCG
GGAAGGGACTGGCTGCTATTGGGCGAAGTGCCGGGGCAGGATCTCCTGTCATCTCACCTTGCTCCTGCCG
AGAAAGTATCCATCATGGCTGATGCAATGCGGCGGCTGCATACGCTTGATCCGGCTACCTGCCCATTCGA
CCACCAAGCGAAACATCGCATCGAGCGAGCACGTACTCGGATGGAAGCCGGTCTTGTCGATCAGGATGAT
CTGGACGAAGAGCATCAGGGGCTCGCGCCAGCCGAACTGTTCGCCAGGCTCAAGGCGCGCATGCCCGACG
GCGATGATCTCGTCGTGACCCATGGCGATGCCTGCTTGCCGAATATCATGGTGGAAAATGGCCGCTTTTC
TGGATTCATCGACTGTGGCCGGCTGGGTGTGGCGGACCGCTATCAGGACATAGCGTTGGCTACCCGTGAT
ATTGCTGAAGAGCTTGGCGGCGAATGGGCTGACCGCTTCCTCGTGCTTTACGGTATCGCCGCTCCCGATT
CGCAGCGCATCGCCTTCTATCGCCTTCTTGACGAGTTCTTCTGAGGGGATCAATTCTCTAGAGCTCGCTG
ATCAGCCTCGACTGTGCCTTCTAGTTGCCAGCCATCTGTTGTTTGCCCCTCCCCCGTGCCTTCCTTGACC
CTGGAAGGTGCCACTCCCACTGTCCTTTCCTAATAAAATGAGGAAATTGCATCGCATTGTCTGAGTAGGT
GTCATTCTATTCTGGGGGGTGGGGTGGGGCAGGACAGCAAGGGGGAGGATTGGGAAGACAATAGCAGGCA
TGCTGGGGATGCGGTGGGCTCTATGGCTTCTGAGGCGGAAAGAACCAGCTGGGGCTCGACTAGAGCTTGC
GGAACCCTGTTATTATTGAAGCATTTATCAGGGTTATTGTCTCATGAGCGGATACATATTTGAATGTATT
TAGAAAAATAAACAAATAGGGGTTCCGCGCACATTTCCCCGAAAAGTGCCACCTGACGTCTAAGAAACCA
TTATTATCATGACATTAACCTATAAAAATAGGCGTATCACGAGGCCCTTTCGTCTTCAAGAATTCTCATG
TTTGACAGCTTATCATCGATA
Features (pLannotate 1.2.2; 24 found; start..end, strand, type, name):
      3..347     +  CDS            BRRF2_EBVB9 (fragment): Protein inferred from homology: Swiss-Prot protein existence level 3. From Epstein-Barr virus (strain B95-8) (HHV-4) (Human herpesvirus 4).
    385..2310    +  CDS            EBNA1: Epstein-Barr nuclear antigen 1, also known as EBNA-1 crucial for latent viral infection, and for episomal amplification of vectors containing the oriP origin (Okita et al., 2013)
   2393..2611    +  CDS            gL (fragment): GL_EBVB9 - Experimental evidence at protein level: Swiss-Prot protein existence level 1. The heterodimer glycoprotein H-glycoprotein L is required for the fusion of viral and plasma membranes leading to virus entry into the host cell. Acts as a functional inhibitor of gH and maintains gH in an inhibited form. Upon binding to host integrins, gL dissociates from gH leading to activation of the viral fusion glycoproteins gB and gH. Fusion of EBV with B-lymphocytes requires the additional receptor- binding protein gp42, which forms a complex with gH/gL. The heterodimer gH/gL targets also host EPHA
   2616..4273    +  rep_origin     oriP (fragment): Epstein-Barr virus oriP replication origin (Yates et al., 2000)
   4715..4984    -  CDS            gH (fragment): GH_HHV11 - Experimental evidence at protein level: Swiss-Prot protein existence level 1. The heterodimer glycoprotein H-glycoprotein L is required for the fusion of viral and plasma membranes leading to virus entry into the host cell. Following initial binding to host receptor, membrane fusion is mediated by the fusion machinery composed of gB and the heterodimer gH/gL. May also be involved in the fusion between the virion envelope and the outer nuclear membrane during virion morphogenesis. From Human herpesvirus 1 (strain 17) (HHV-1) (Human herpes simplex virus 1).
   5183..5231    -  polyA_signal   HSV TK poly(A) signal: herpes simplex virus thymidine kinase polyadenylation signal (Cole and Stacy, 1985)
   5273..6299    -  CDS            HygR: hygromycin B phosphotransferase confers resistance to hygromycin
   6347..6492    -  promoter       HSV TK promoter: herpes simplex virus thymidine kinase promoter
   6575..6777    +  CDS            TcR (fragment): tetracycline efflux protein; tet; confers resistance to tetracycline
   6756..7409    +  CDS            sacB (fragment): SACB_BACSU - Experimental evidence at protein level: Swiss-Prot protein existence level 1. From Bacillus subtilis (strain 168).
   7493..7786    -  CDS            TcR (fragment): tetracycline efflux protein; tet; confers resistance to tetracycline
   7834..7862    -  promoter       tet promoter: E. coli promoter for tetracycline efflux protein gene
   7891..7924    -  protein_bind   loxP: Cre-mediated recombination occurs in the 8-bp core sequence (GCATACAT). Cre recombinase
   7988..8105    +  CDS            TcR (fragment): tetracycline efflux protein; tet; confers resistance to tetracycline
   8157..8745    -  rep_origin     ori: high-copy-number ColE1/pMB1/pBR322/pUC origin of replication
   8917..9163    -  CDS            bla(M) (fragment): β-lactamase lacking the signal sequence; bla(M); allows cytosolic expression of β-lactamase
   9239..9994    +  CDS            sacB (fragment): SACB_BACSU - Experimental evidence at protein level: Swiss-Prot protein existence level 1. From Bacillus subtilis (strain 168).
  10074..10573   +  promoter       PGK promoter: mouse phosphoglycerate kinase 1 promoter
  10585..10632   +  promoter       EM7 promoter: synthetic bacterial promoter&nbsp
  10651..11454   +  CDS            NeoR/KanR: aminoglycoside phosphotransferase from Tn5; aph(3')-II (or nptII); confers resistance to neomycin, kanamycin, and G418 (Geneticin®)
  11492..11716   +  polyA_signal   bGH poly(A) signal: bovine growth hormone polyadenylation signal
  11720..11741   +  promoter       SV40 promoter (fragment): SV40 enhancer and early promoter
  11771..11859   -  promoter       AmpR promoter (fragment): bla
  11972..11991   +  promoter       tet promoter (fragment): E. coli promoter for tetracycline efflux protein gene
