>Addgene plasmid #109123 | pDY-HA1-HA2-neo | addgene full sequence | sequence record 210882 | Addgene NGS Result
GATCCTCACAGGCCGCACCCAGCTTTTCTTCCGTTGCCCCAGTAGCATCTCTGTCTGGTGACCTTGAAGA
GGAAGAGGAGGGGTCCCGAGAATCCCCATCCCTACCGTCCAGCAAAAAGGGGGACGAGGAATTTGAGGCC
TGGCTTGAGGCTCAGGACGCAAATCTTGAGGATGTTCAGCGGGAGTTTTCCGGGCTGCGAGTAATTGGTG
ATGAGGACGAGGATGGTTCGGAGGATGGGGAATTTTCAGACCTGGATCTGTCTGACAGCGACCATGAAGG
GGATGAGGGTGGGGGGGCTGTTGGAGGGGGCAGGAGTCTGCACTCCCTGTATTCACTGAGCGTCGTCTAA
TAAAGATGTCTATTGATCTCTTTTAGTGTGAATCATGTCTGACGAGGGGCCAGGTACAGGACCTGGAAAT
GGCCTAGGAGAGAAGGGAGACACATCTGGACCAGAAGGCTCCGGCGGCAGTGGACCTCAAAGAAGAGGGG
GTGATAACCATGGACGAGGACGGGGAAGAGGACGAGGACGAGGAGGCGGAAGACCAGGAGCCCCGGGCGG
CTCAGGATCAGGGCCAAGACATAGAGATGGTGTCCGGAGACCCCAAAAACGTCCAAGTTGCATTGGCTGC
AAAGGGACCCACGGTGGAACAGGAGCAGGAGCAGGAGCGGGAGGGGCAGGAGCAGGAGGGGCAGGAGCAG
GAGGAGGGGCAGGAGCAGGAGGAGGGGCAGGAGGGGCAGGAGGGGCAGGAGGGGCAGGAGCAGGAGGAGG
GGCAGGAGCAGGAGGAGGGGCAGGAGGGGCAGGAGGGGCAGGAGCAGGAGGAGGGGCAGGAGCAGGAGGA
GGGGCAGGAGGGGCAGGAGCAGGAGGAGGGGCAGGAGGGGCAGGAGGGGCAGGAGCAGGAGGAGGGGCAG
GAGCAGGAGGAGGGGCAGGAGGGGCAGGAGCAGGAGGAGGGGCAGGAGGGGCAGGAGGGGCAGGAGCAGG
AGGAGGGGCAGGAGCAGGAGGGGCAGGAGGGGCAGGAGGGGCAGGAGCAGGAGGGGCAGGAGCAGGAGGA
GGGGCAGGAGGGGCAGGAGGGGCAGGAGCAGGAGGGGCAGGAGCAGGAGGGGCAGGAGCAGGAGGGGCAG
GAGCAGGAGGGGCAGGAGGGGCAGGAGCAGGAGGGGCAGGAGGGGCAGGAGCAGGAGGGGCAGGAGGGGC
AGGAGCAGGAGGAGGGGCAGGAGGGGCAGGAGCAGGAGGAGGGGCAGGAGGGGCAGGAGCAGGAGGGGCA
GGAGGGGCAGGAGSAGGAGGGGCAGGAGGGGCAGGAGCAGGAGGGGCAGGAGGGGCAGGAGCAGGAGGAG
GGGCAGGAGCAGGAGGGGCAGGAGCAGGAGGTGGAGGCCGGGGTCGAGGAGGCAGTGGAGGCCGGGGTCG
AGGAGGTAGTGGAGGCCGGGGTCGAGGAGGTAGTGGAGGCCGCCGGGGTAGAGGACGTGAAAGAGCCAGG
GGGGGAAGTCGTGAAAGAGCCAGGGGGAGAGGTCGTGGACGTGGAGAAAAGAGGCCCAGGAGTCCCAGTA
GTCAGTCATCATCATCCGGGTCTCCACCGCGCAGGCCCCCTCCAGGTAGAAGGCCATTTTTCCACCCTGT
AGGGGAAGCCGATTATTTTGAATACCACCAAGAAGGTGGCCCAGATGGTGAGCCTGACGTGCCCCCGGGA
GCGATAGAGCAGGGCCCCGCAGATGACCCAGGAGAAGGCCCAAGCACTGGACCCCGGGGTCAGGGTGATG
GAGGCAGGCGCAAAAAAGGAGGGTGGTTTGGAAAGCATCGTGGTCAAGGAGGTTCCAACCCGAAATTTGA
GAACATTGCAGAAGGTTTAAGAGCTCTCCTGGCTAGGAGTCACGTAGAAAGGACTACCGACGAAGGAACT
TGGGTCGCCGGTGTGTTCGTATATGGAGGTAGTAAGACCTCCCTTTACAACCTAAGGCGAGGAACTGCCC
TTGCTATTCCACAATGTCGTCTTACACCATTGAGTCGTCTCCCCTTTGGAATGGCCCCTGGACCCGGCCC
ACAACCTGGCCCGCTAAGGGAGTCCATTGTCTGTTATTTCATGGTCTTTTTACAAACTCATATATTTGCT
GAGGTTTTGAAGGATGCGATTAAGGACCTTGTTATGACAAAGCCCGCTCCTACCTGCAATATCAGGGTGA
CTGTGTGCAGCTTTGACGATGGAGTAGATTTGCCTCCCTGGTTTCCACCTATGGTGGAAGGGGCTGCCGC
GGAGGGTGATGACGGAGATGACGGAGATGAAGGAGGTGATGGAGATGAGGGTGAGGAAGGGCAGGAGTGA
TGTAACTTGTTAGGAGACGCCCTCAATCGTATTAAAAGCCGTGTATTCCCCCGCACTAAAGAATAAATCC
CCAGTAGACATCATGCGTGCTGTTGGTGTATTTCTGGCCATCTGTCTTGTCACCATTTTCGTCCTCCCAA
CATGGGGCAATTGGGCATACCCATGTTGTCACGTCACTCAGCTCCGCGCTCAACACCTTCTCGCGTTGGA
AAACATTAGCGACATTTACCTGGTGAGCAATCAGACATGCGACGGCTTTAGCCTGGCCTCCTTAAATTCA
CCTAAGAATGGGAGCAACCAGCAGGAAAAGGACAAGCAGCGAAAATTCACGCCCCCTTGGGAGGTGGCGG
CATATGCAAAGGATAGCACTCCCACTCTACTACTGGGTATCATATGCTGACTGTATATGCATGAGGATAG
CATATGCTACCCGGATACAGATTAGGATAGCATATACTACCCAGATATAGATTAGGATAGCATATGCTAC
CCAGATATAGATTAGGATAGCCTATGCTACCCAGATATAAATTAGGATAGCATATACTACCCAGATATAG
ATTAGGATAGCATATGCTACCCAGATATAGATTAGGATAGCCTATGCTACCCAGATATAGATTAGGATAG
CATATGCTACCCAGATATAGATTAGGATAGCATATGCTATCCAGATATTTGGGTAGTATATGCTACCCAG
ATATAAATTAGGATAGCATATACTACCCTAATCTCTATTAGGATAGCATATGCTACCCGGATACAGATTA
GGATAGCATATACTACCCAGATATAGATTAGGATAGCATATGCTACCCAGATATAGATTAGGATAGCCTA
TGCTACCCAGATATAAATTAGGATAGCATATACTACCCAGATATAGATTAGGATAGCATATGCTACCCAG
ATATAGATTAGGATAGCCTATGCTACCCAGATATAGATTAGGATAGCATATGCTATCCAGATATTTGGGT
AGTATATGCTACCCATGGCAACATTAGCCCACCGTGCTCTCAGCGACCTCGTGAATATGAGGACCAACAA
CCCTGTGCTTGGCGCTCAGGCGCAAGTGTGTGTAATTTGTCCTCCAGATCGCAGCAATCGCGCCCCTATC
TTGGCCCGCCCACCTACTTATGCAGGTATTCCCCGGGGTGCCATTAGTGGTTTTGTGGGCAAGTGGTTTG
ACCGCAGTGGTTAGCGGGGTTACAATCAGCCAAGTTATTACACCCTTATTTTACAGTCCAAAACCGCAGG
GCGGCGTGTGGGGGCTGACGCGTGCCCCCACTCCACAATTTCAAAAAAAAGAGTGGCCACTTGTCTTTGT
TTATGGGCCCCATTGGCGTGGAGCCCCGTTTAATTTTCGGGGGTGTTAGAGACAACCAGTGGAGTCCGCT
GCTGTCGGCGTCCACTCTCTTTCCCCTTGTTACAAATAGAGTGTAACAACATGGTTCACCTGTCTTGGTC
CCTGCCTGGGACACATCTTAATAACCCCAGTATCATATTGCACTAGGATTATGTGTTGCCCATAGCCATA
AATTCGTGTGAGATGGACATCCAGTCTTTACGGCTTGTCCCCACCCCATGGATTTCTATTGTTAAAGATA
TTCAGAATGTTTCATTCCTACACTAGTATTTATTGCCCAAGGGGTTTGTGAGGGTTATATTGGTGTCATA
GCACAATGCCACCACTGAACCCCCCGTCCAAATTTTATTCTGGGGGCGTCACCTGAAACCTTGTTTTCGA
GCACCTCACATACACCTTACTGTTCACAACTCAGCAGTTATTCTATTAGCTAAACGAAGGAGAATGAAGA
AGCAGGCGAAGATTCAGGAGAGTTCACTGCCCGCTCCTTGATCTTCAGCCACTGCCCTTGTGACTAAAAT
GGTTCACTACCCTCGTGGAATCCTGACCCCATGTAAATAAAACCGTGACAGCTCATGGGGTGGGAGATAA
CAAGGGGGCCTTATAAACACTATTGCTAATGCCCTCTTGAGGGTCCGCTTATCGGTAGCTACACAGGCCC
CTCTGATTGACGTTGGTGTAGCCTCCCGTAGTCTTCCTGGGCCCCTGGGAGGTACATGTCCCCCAGCATT
GGTGTAAGAGCTTCAGCCAAGAGTTACACATAAAGGCAATGTTGTGTTGCAGTCCACAGACTGCAAAGTC
TGCTCCAGGATGAAAGCCACTCAGTGTTGGCAAATGTGCACATCCATTTATAAGGATGTCAACTACAGTC
AGAGAACCCCTTTGTGTTTGGTCCCCCCCCGTGTCACATGTGGAACAGGGCCCAGTTGGCAAGTTGTACC
AACCAACTGAAGGGATTACATGCACTGCCCCGCGAAGAAGGGGCAGAGATGTCGTAGTCAGGTTTAGTTC
GTCCGGGGCGGGGATCCTCTAGAGTCGACCTGCAGCCCAAGCTTGGCACTGGGATCCTCTAGAGTCGACC
TGCAGCCCAAGCTTGGCACGCCAGAAATCCGCGCGGTGGTTTTTGGGGGTCGGGGGTGTTTGGCAGCCAC
AGACGCCCGGTGTTCGTGTCGCGCCAGTACATGCGGTCCATGCCCAGGCCATCCAAAAACCATGGGTCTG
TCTGCTCAGTCCAGTCGTGGACCTGACCCCACGCAACGCCCAAAATAATAACCCCCACGAACCATAAACC
ATTCCCCATGGGGGACCCCGTCCCTAACCCACGGGGCCAGTGGCTATGGCAGGGCCTGCCGCCCCGACGT
TGGCTGCGAGCCCTGGGCCTTCACCCGAACTTGGGGGGTGGGGTGGGGAAAAGGAAGAAACGCGGGCGTA
TTGGCCCCAATGGGGTCTCGGTGGGGTATCGACAGAGTGCCAGCCCTGGGACCGAACCCCGCGTTTATGA
ACAAACGACCCAACACCCGTGCGTTTTATTCTGTCTTTTTATTGCCGTCATAGCGCGGGTTCCTTCCGGT
ATTGTCTCCTTCCGTGTTTCAGTTAGCCTCCCCCATCTCCCGATCCGGACGAGTGCTGGGGCGTCGGTTT
CCACTATCGGCGAGTACTTCTACACAGCCATCGGTCCAGACGGCCGCGCTTCTGCGGGCGATTTGTGTAC
GCCCGACAGTCCCGGCTCCGGATCGGACGATTGCGTCGCATCGACCCTGCGCCCAAGCTGCATCATCGAA
ATTGCCGTCAACCAAGCTCTGATAGAGTTGGTCAAGACCAATGCGGAGCATATACGCCCGGAGCCGCGGC
GATCCTGCAAGCTCCGGATGCCTCCGCTCGAAGTAGCGCGTCTGCTGCTCCATACAAGCCAACCACGGCC
TCCAGAAGAAGATGTTGGCGACCTCGTATTGGGAATCCCCGAACATCGCCTCGCTCCAGTCAATGACCGC
TGTTATGCGGCCATTGTCCGTCAGGACATTGTTGGAGCCGAAATCCGCGTGCACGAGGTGCCGGACTTCG
GGGCAGTCCTCGGCCCAAAGCATCAGCTCATCGAGAGCCTGCGCGACGGACGCACTGACGGTGTCGTCCA
TCACAGTTTGCCAGTGATACACATGGGGATCAGCAATCGCGCATATGAAATCACGCCATGTAGTGTATTG
ACCGATTCCTTGCGGTCCGAATGGGCCGAACCCGCTCGTCTGGCTAAGATCGGCCGCAGCGATCGCATCC
ATGGCCTCCGCGACCGGCTGCAGAACAGCGGGCAGTTCGGTTTCAGGCAGGTCTTGCAACGTGACACCCT
GTGCACGGCGGGAGATGCAATAGGTCAGGCTCTCGCTGAATTCCCCAATGTCAAGCACTTCCGGAATCGG
GAGCGCGGCCGATGCAAAGTGCCGATAAACATAACGATCTTTGTAGAAACCATCGGCGCAGCTATTTACC
CGCAGGACATATCCACGCCCTCCTACATCGAAGCTGAAAGCACGAGATTCTTCGCCCTCCGAGAGCTGCA
TCAGGTCGGAGACGCTGTCGAACTTTTCGATCAGAAACTTCTCGACAGACGTCGCGGTGAGTTCAGGCTT
TTTCATATCTCATTGCCCCCCGGGATCTGCGGCACGCTGTTGACGCTGTTAAGCGGGTCGCTGCAGGGTC
GCTCGGTGTTCGAGGCCACACGCGTCACCTTAATATGCGAAGTGGACCTCGGACCGCGCCGCCCCGACTG
CATCTGCGTGTTCGAATTCGCCAATGACAAGACGCTGGGCGGGGTTTGTGTCATCATAGAACTAAAGACA
TGCAAATATATTTCTTCCGGGGACACCGCCAGCAAACGCGAGCAACGGGCCACGGGGATGAAGCAGGGCG
GCACCTCGCTAACGGATTCACCACTCCAAGAATTGGAGCCAATCAATTCTTGCGGAGAACTGTGAATGCG
CAAACCAACCCTTGGCAGAACATAACCAACCCTTGGCAGAACATATCCATCGCGTCCGCCATCTCCAGCA
GCCGCACGCGGCGCATCTCGGGGCCGACGCGCTGGGCTACGTCTTGCTGGCGTTCGCGAAGCCAACACGG
GAACAGAAAACGGATACCAAGGCGAAGAATCTTTATTTAACAAAGCGTACTACGGCGGCGGCACGAACTT
CTTCCGTAAAGAAAGCCAGAAGCTTCAGCAGAGCGCTAAAAAACGCGATGCTGAGTTAGCGAACGGCGCC
CTCGGTATCATAGAGTTAAATAATGATTACACATTGAAAAAAGTAATGAAGCCGCTGATCACTTCAAACA
CGGTAACTGATGAAATCGAGCGCGCGAATGTTTTCAAAATGAACGGCAAATGGTACTTGTTCACTGATTC
ACGCGGTTCAAAAATGACGATCGATGGTATTAACTCAAACGATATTTACATGCTTGGTTATGTATCAAAC
TCTTTAACCGGCCCTTACAAGCCGCTGAACAAAACAGGGCTTGTGCTGCAAATGGGTCTTGATCCAAACG
ATGTGACATTCACTTACTCTCACTTCGCAGTGCCGCAAGCCAAAGGCAACAATGTGGTTATCACAAGCTA
CATGACAAACAGAGGCTTCTTCGAGGATAAAAAGGCAACATTTGCGCCAAGCTTCTTAATGAACATCAAA
GGCAATAAAACATCCGTTGTCAAAAACAGCATCCTGGAGCAAGGACAGCTGACAGTCAACTAATAACAGC
AAAAAGAAAATGCCGATACTTCATTGGCATTTTCTTTTATTTCTCAACAAGATGGTGAATTGACTAGTGG
GTAGATCCACAGGACGGGTGTGGTCGCCATGATCGCGTAGTCGATAGTGGCTCCAAGTAGCGAAGCGAGC
AGGACTGGGCGGCGGCCAAAGCGGTCGGACAGTGCTCCGAGAACGGGTGCGCATAGAAATTGCATCAACG
CATATAGCGCTAGCAGCACGCCATAGTGACTGGCGATGCTGTCGGAATGGACGATATCCCGCAAGAGGCC
CGGCAGTACCGGCATAACCAAGCCTATGCCTACAGCATCCAGGGTGACGGTGCCGAGGATGACGATGAGC
GCATTGTTAGATTTCATACACGGTGCCTGACTGCGTTAGCAATTTAACTGTGATAAACTACCGCATTAAA
GCTTATCGATGATAAGCTGTCAAACATGAGAATTGATCCGGAACCCTTAATATAACTTCGTATAATGTAT
GCTATACGAAGTTATTAGGTCCCTCGACTATAGGGTCACCGTCGACAGCGACACACTTGCATCGGATGCA
GCCCGGTTCGACGCGAGGCTGGATGGCCTTCCCCATTATGATTCTTCTCGCTTCCGGCGGCATCGGGATG
CCCGCGTTGCAGGCCATGCTGTCCAGGCAGGTAGATGACGACCATCAGGGACAGCTTCAAGGCCAGCAAA
AGGCCAGGAACCGTAAAAAGGCCGCGTTGCTGGCGTTTTTCCATAGGCTCCGCCCCCCTGACGAGCATCA
CAAAAATCGACGCTCAAGTCAGAGGTGGCGAAACCCGACAGGACTATAAAGATACCAGGCGTTTCCCCCT
GGAAGCTCCCTCGTGCGCTCTCCTGTTCCGACCCTGCCGCTTACCGGATACCTGTCCGCCTTTCTCCCTT
CGGGAAGCGTGGCGCTTTCTCATAGCTCACGCTGTAGGTATCTCAGTTCGGTGTAGGTCGTTCGCTCCAA
GCTGGGCTGTGTGCACGAACCCCCCGTTCAGCCCGACCGCTGCGCCTTATCCGGTAACTATCGTCTTGAG
TCCAACCCGGTAAGACACGACTTATCGCCACTGGCAGCAGCCACTGGTAACAGGATTAGCAGAGCGAGGT
ATGTAGGCGGTGCTACAGAGTTCTTGAAGTGGTGGCCTAACTACGGCTACACTAGAAGGACAGTATTTGG
TATCTGCGCTCTGCTGAAGCCAGTTACCTTCGGAAAAAGAGTTGGTAGCTCTTGATCCGGCAAACAAACC
ACCGCTGGTAGCGGTGGTTTTTTTGTTTGCAAGCAGCAGATTACGCGCAGAAAAAAAGGATCTCAAGAAG
ATCCTTTGATCTTTTCTACGGGGTCTGACGCTCAGTGGAACGAAAACTCACGTTAAGGGATTTTGGTCAT
GAGATTATCAAAAAGGATCTTCACCTAGATCCTTTTAAATTAAAAATGAAGTTTTAAATCAATCTAAAGT
ATATATGAGTAAACTTGGTCTGACAGTTACCAATGCTTAATCAGTGAGGCACCTATCTCAGCGATCTGTC
TATTTCGTTCATCCATAGTTGCCTGACTCCCCGTCGTGTAGATAACTACGATACGGGAGGGCTTACCATC
TGGCCCCAGTGCTGCAATGATACCGCGAGACCCACGCTCACCGGCTCCAGATTTATCAGCAATAAACCAG
CCAGCCGGAAGGGCCGAGCGCAGAAGTGGTCCTGCAACTTTATCCGCCTCCATCCAGTCTATTATGTCGC
GACTAGTCAATTCGGGAGGATCGAAACGGCAGATCGCAAAAAACAGTACATACAGAAGGAGACATGAACA
TGAACATCAAAAAAATTGTAAAACAAGCCACAGTTCTGACTTTTACGACTGCACTTCTGGCAGGAGGAGC
GACTCAAGCCTTCGCGAAAGAAAATAACCAAAAAGCATACAAAGAAACGTACGGCGTCTCTCATATTACA
CGCCATGATATGCTGCAGATCCCTAAACAGCAGCAAAACGAAAAATACCAAGTGCCTCAATTCGATCAAT
CAACGATTAAAAATATTGAGTCTGCAAAAGGACTTGATGTGTGGGACAGCTGGCCGCTGCAAAACGCTGA
CGGAACAGTAGCTGAATACAACGGCTATCACGTTGTGTTTGCTCTTGCGGGAAGCCCGAAAGACGCTGAT
GACACATCAATCTACATGTTTTATCAAAAGGTCGGCGACAACTCAATCGACAGCTGGAAAAACGCGGGCC
GTGTCTTTAAAGACAGCGATAAGTTCGACGCCAACGATCCGATCCTGAAAGATCAGACGCAAGAATGGTC
CGGTTCTGCAACCTTTACATCTGACGGAAAAATCCGTTTATTCTACACTGACTATTCCGGTAAACATTAC
GGCAAACAAAGCCTGACAACAGCGCAGGTAAATGTGTCAAAATCTGATGACACACTCAAAATCAACGGAG
TGGAAGATCACAAAACGATTTTTGACGGAGACGGAAAAACATATCAGAACGTTCAGCAGTTTATCGATGA
AGGCAATTATACATCCGGCGACAACCATACGCTGAGAGACCCTCACTACGTTGAAGACAGGTCGAGGAGG
GTCTGAAGAGGAGTTTACGTCCAGCCAAGCTAGCTTGGCTGCAGGTCGTCGAAATTCTACCGGGTAGGGG
AGGCGCTTTTCCCAAGGCAGTCTGGAGCATGCGCTTTAGCAGCCCCGCTGGGCACTTGGCGCTACACAAG
TGGCCTCTGGCCTCGCACACATTCCACATCCACCGGTAGGCGCCAACCGGCTCCGTTCTTTGGTGGCCCC
TTCGCGCCACCTTCTACTCCTCCCCTAGTCAGGAAGTTCCCCCCCGCCCCGCAGCTCGCGTCGTGCAGGA
CGTGACAAATGGAAGTAGCACGTCTCACTAGTCTCGTGCAGATGGACAGCACCGCTGAGCAATGGAAGCG
GGTAGGCCTTTGGGGCAGCGGCCAATAGCAGCTTTGCTCCTTCGCTTTCTGGGCTCAGAGGCTGGGAAGG
GGTGGGTCCGGGGGCGGGCTCAGGGGCGGGCTCAGGGGCGGGGCGGGCGCCCGAAGGTCCTCCGGAGGCC
CGGCATTCTGCACGCTTCAAAAGCGCACGTCTGCCGCGCTGTTCTCCTCTTCCTCATCTCCGGGCCTTTC
GACCTGCAGCCTGTTGACAATTAATCATCGGCATAGTATATCGGCATAGTATAATACGACAAGGTGAGGA
ACTAAACCATGGGATCGGCCATTGAACAAGATGGATTGCACGCAGGTTCTCCGGCCGCTTGGGTGGAGAG
GCTATTCGGCTATGACTGGGCACAACAGACAATCGGCTGCTCTGATGCCGCCGTGTTCCGGCTGTCAGCG
CAGGGGCGCCCGGTTCTTTTTGTCAAGACCGACCTGTCCGGTGCCCTGAATGAACTGCAGGACGAGGCAG
CGCGGCTATCGTGGCTGGCCACGACGGGCGTTCCTTGCGCAGCTGTGCTCGACGTTGTCACTGAAGCGGG
AAGGGACTGGCTGCTATTGGGCGAAGTGCCGGGGCAGGATCTCCTGTCATCTCACCTTGCTCCTGCCGAG
AAAGTATCCATCATGGCTGATGCAATGCGGCGGCTGCATACGCTTGATCCGGCTACCTGCCCATTCGACC
ACCAAGCGAAACATCGCATCGAGCGAGCACGTACTCGGATGGAAGCCGGTCTTGTCGATCAGGATGATCT
GGACGAAGAGCATCAGGGGCTCGCGCCAGCCGAACTGTTCGCCAGGCTCAAGGCGCGCATGCCCGACGGC
GATGATCTCGTCGTGACCCATGGCGATGCCTGCTTGCCGAATATCATGGTGGAAAATGGCCGCTTTTCTG
GATTCATCGACTGTGGCCGGCTGGGTGTGGCGGACCGCTATCAGGACATAGCGTTGGCTACCCGTGATAT
TGCTGAAGAGCTTGGCGGCGAATGGGCTGACCGCTTCCTCGTGCTTTACGGTATCGCCGCTCCCGATTCG
CAGCGCATCGCCTTCTATCGCCTTCTTGACGAGTTCTTCTGAGGGGATCAATTCTCTAGAGCTCGCTGAT
CAGCCTCGACTGTGCCTTCTAGTTGCCAGCCATCTGTTGTTTGCCCCTCCCCCGTGCCTTCCTTGACCCT
GGAAGGTGCCACTCCCACTGTCCTTTCCTAATAAAATGAGGAAATTGCATCGCATTGTCTGAGTAGGTGT
CATTCTATTCTGGGGGGTGGGGTGGGGCAGGACAGCAAGGGGGAGGATTGGGAAGACAATAGCAGGCATG
CTGGGGATGCGGTGGGCTCTATGGCTTCTGAGGCGGAAAGAACCAGCTGGGGCTCGACTAGAGCTTGCGG
AACCCTGTTATTATTGAAGCATTTATCAGGGTTATTGTCTCATGAGCGGATACATATTTGAATGTATTTA
GAAAAATAAACAAATAGGGGTTCCGCGCACATTTCCCCGAAAAGTGCCACCTGACGTCTAAGAAACCATT
ATTATCATGACATTAACCTATAAAAATAGGCGTATCACGAGGCCCTTTCGTCTTCAAGAATTCTCATGTT
TGACAGCTTATCATCGATAAGCT
Features (pLannotate 1.2.2; 26 found; start..end, strand, type, name):
      3..347     +  CDS            BRRF2_EBVB9 (fragment): Protein inferred from homology: Swiss-Prot protein existence level 3. From Epstein-Barr virus (strain B95-8) (HHV-4) (Human herpesvirus 4).
    385..2310    +  CDS            EBNA1: Epstein-Barr nuclear antigen 1, also known as EBNA-1 crucial for latent viral infection, and for episomal amplification of vectors containing the oriP origin (Okita et al., 2013)
   2393..2611    +  CDS            gL (fragment): GL_EBVB9 - Experimental evidence at protein level: Swiss-Prot protein existence level 1. The heterodimer glycoprotein H-glycoprotein L is required for the fusion of viral and plasma membranes leading to virus entry into the host cell. Acts as a functional inhibitor of gH and maintains gH in an inhibited form. Upon binding to host integrins, gL dissociates from gH leading to activation of the viral fusion glycoproteins gB and gH. Fusion of EBV with B-lymphocytes requires the additional receptor- binding protein gp42, which forms a complex with gH/gL. The heterodimer gH/gL targets also host EPHA
   2612..4269    +  rep_origin     oriP (fragment): Epstein-Barr virus oriP replication origin (Yates et al., 2000)
   4699..4725    +  misc_feature   MCS (fragment): pUC18/19 multiple cloning site
   4741..4765    +  misc_feature   MCS (fragment): pUC18/19 multiple cloning site
   4779..4979    -  CDS            gH (fragment): GH_HHV11 - Experimental evidence at protein level: Swiss-Prot protein existence level 1. The heterodimer glycoprotein H-glycoprotein L is required for the fusion of viral and plasma membranes leading to virus entry into the host cell. Following initial binding to host receptor, membrane fusion is mediated by the fusion machinery composed of gB and the heterodimer gH/gL. May also be involved in the fusion between the virion envelope and the outer nuclear membrane during virion morphogenesis. From Human herpesvirus 1 (strain 17) (HHV-1) (Human herpes simplex virus 1).
   5179..5227    -  polyA_signal   HSV TK poly(A) signal: herpes simplex virus thymidine kinase polyadenylation signal (Cole and Stacy, 1985)
   5269..6306    -  CDS            HygR: hygromycin B phosphotransferase confers resistance to hygromycin
   6349..6411    -  promoter       Mini-TK promoter: minimal herpes simplex virus (HSV) thymidine kinase promoter
   6400..6600    +  CDS            MDV035 (fragment): UL24_GAHVM - Protein inferred from homology: Swiss-Prot protein existence level 3. May play a role in the dispersal of host nucleolin from the nucleolus throughout the nucleus leading to a decrease in ribosome biogenesis. From Gallid herpesvirus 2 (strain Chicken/Md5/ATCC VR-987) (GaHV-2) (Marek's disease herpesvirus type 1).
   6772..7410    +  CDS            sacB (fragment): SACB_BACSU - Experimental evidence at protein level: Swiss-Prot protein existence level 1. From Bacillus subtilis (strain 168).
   7494..7787    -  CDS            TcR (fragment): tetracycline efflux protein; tet; confers resistance to tetracycline
   7835..7863    -  promoter       tet promoter: E. coli promoter for tetracycline efflux protein gene
   7892..7925    -  protein_bind   loxP: Cre-mediated recombination occurs in the 8-bp core sequence (GCATACAT). Cre recombinase
   7989..8112    +  CDS            TcR (fragment): tetracycline efflux protein; tet; confers resistance to tetracycline
   8158..8746    -  rep_origin     ori: high-copy-number ColE1/pMB1/pBR322/pUC origin of replication
   8918..9164    -  CDS            bla(M) (fragment): β-lactamase lacking the signal sequence; bla(M); allows cytosolic expression of β-lactamase
   9240..10010   +  CDS            sacB (fragment): SACB_BACSU - Experimental evidence at protein level: Swiss-Prot protein existence level 1. From Bacillus subtilis (strain 168).
  10072..10571   +  promoter       PGK promoter: mouse phosphoglycerate kinase 1 promoter
  10583..10630   +  promoter       EM7 promoter: synthetic bacterial promoter&nbsp
  10649..11452   +  CDS            NeoR/KanR: aminoglycoside phosphotransferase from Tn5; aph(3')-II (or nptII); confers resistance to neomycin, kanamycin, and G418 (Geneticin®)
  11490..11714   +  polyA_signal   bGH poly(A) signal: bovine growth hormone polyadenylation signal
  11718..11739   +  promoter       SV40 promoter (fragment): SV40 enhancer and early promoter
  11769..11857   -  promoter       AmpR promoter (fragment): bla
  11970..11993   +  promoter       tet promoter (fragment): E. coli promoter for tetracycline efflux protein gene
