[The description below was written by a language model from this plasmid's Addgene catalogue record and pLannotate feature annotations shown in this document.]
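Description:
pDY-HA1-HA2-neo is a roughly 12 kb donor plasmid built on pDY-, a pBR322 derivative. It supplies an "FR cassette" for insertion into bacterial artificial chromosomes by recombineering. It replicates in E. coli from a ColE1/pBR322-type origin, is listed as low copy, and is selected with kanamycin. Only remnants of the original tetracycline and ampicillin resistance genes are annotated, along with a single loxP site next to the bacterial origin.

The two inserts, HA1 (527 bp) and HA2 (535 bp), are homology arms taken from the Bacillus subtilis sacB gene as carried on the pBACe3.6 vector. They appear in the feature tables as two separate sacB fragments in the same orientation. On the circular map, the arms divide the plasmid into two arcs. One arc holds the bacterial origin, loxP and the backbone remnants. The other holds the Epstein-Barr virus elements and both selection cassettes, and this is presumably the segment transferred into the sacB locus of a pBACe3.6-based BAC.

That segment contains a PGK/EM7 dual-promoter NeoR/KanR gene with a bGH polyadenylation signal, which gives kanamycin resistance in bacteria and G418 resistance in mammalian cells. It also carries the EBNA1 coding sequence, a partial oriP annotation, and a hygromycin resistance gene driven by the HSV TK promoter with a TK poly(A) signal. The record does not define "FR". The partial oriP would be consistent with the family-of-repeats element that EBNA1 binds to retain DNA episomally, but this is an inference. The other short herpesvirus gene fragments are probably flanking sequence carried over from the EBV and HSV source DNA.

The associated work used BACs as extrachromosomal vectors in mammalian cells. The sequence from repository quality control and the depositor's sequence differ slightly, and the depositor states that these differences do not affect function.
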