Addgene plasmid #109123: pDY-HA1-HA2-neo
Purpose: FR cassette provider to introduce FR cassette to a BAC by recombineering
Depositing lab: David Gilbert. Depositing organization: Florida State University, Tallahassee. Publication: Bacterial artificial chromosomes establish replication timing and sub-nuclear compartment de novo as extra-chromosomal vectors. Sima J, Bartlett DA, Gordon MR, Gilbert DM. Nucleic Acids Res. 2018 Feb 28;46(4):1810-1820. doi: 10.1093/nar/gkx1265. PubMed 29294101.
Backbone
  Vector backbone: pDY-, pBR322 derivative
  Backbone manufacturer: Michelle Calos
  Selectable markers: Neomycin (select with G418)
Growth in bacteria
  Bacterial resistance: Kanamycin, 50 μg/mL
  Growth temperature: 37°C
  Growth strain: DH5alpha
  Copy number: Low Copy
Gene/Insert 1
  Gene/Insert name: HA1 (alt name: sacB gene on pBACe3.6 vector)
  Species: B. subtilis
  Insert size (bp): 527
  GenBank ID: U80929.2
  Cloning method: Restriction Enzyme; 5′ cloning site AseI (unknown if destroyed); 3′ cloning site SspI (unknown if destroyed)
  Sequencing primers: 5′ unavailable
Gene/Insert 2
  Gene/Insert name: HA2 (alt name: sacB gene on pBACe3.6 vector)
  Species: B. subtilis
  Insert size (bp): 535
  GenBank ID: U80929.2
  Cloning method: Restriction Enzyme; 5′ cloning site NruI (unknown if destroyed); 3′ cloning site NruI (unknown if destroyed)
  Sequencing primers: 5′ unavailable
Resource information
  A portion of this plasmid was derived from a plasmid made by: pDY- from Dr. Michelle Calos, Stanford
Terms and licenses: Academic/Nonprofit Terms; Industry Terms: Not Available to Industry
Depositor comments: Please note that several discrepancies were found between Addgene's quality control and the depositor's sequence. The depositor noted that these discrepancies do NOT affect plasmid function.
How to cite: pDY-HA1-HA2-neo was a gift from David Gilbert (Addgene plasmid # 109123 ; http://n2t.net/addgene:109123 ; RRID:Addgene_109123)
